>Addgene plasmid #112100 | pCMV_AncBE4max_P2A_GFP | addgene full sequence | sequence record 243541 | Addgene NGS Result
ATATGCCAAGTACGCCCCCTATTGACGTCAATGACGGTAAATGGCCCGCCTGGCATTATGCCCAGTACAT
GACCTTATGGGACTTTCCTACTTGGCAGTACATCTACGTATTAGTCATCGCTATTACCATGGTGATGCGG
TTTTGGCAGTACATCAATGGGCGTGGATAGCGGTTTGACTCACGGGGATTTCCAAGTCTCCACCCCATTG
ACGTCAATGGGAGTTTGTTTTGGCACCAAAATCAACGGGACTTTCCAAAATGTCGTAACAACTCCGCCCC
ATTGACGCAAATGGGCGGTAGGCGTGTACGGTGGGAGGTCTATATAAGCAGAGCTGGTTTAGTGAACCGT
CAGATCCGCTAGAGATCCGCGGCCGCTAATACGACTCACTATAGGGAGAGCCGCCACCATGAAACGGACA
GCCGACGGAAGCGAGTTCGAGTCACCAAAGAAGAAGCGGAAAGTCAGCAGTGAAACCGGACCAGTGGCAG
TGGACCCAACCCTGAGGAGACGGATTGAGCCCCATGAATTTGAAGTGTTCTTTGACCCAAGGGAGCTGAG
GAAGGAGACATGCCTGCTGTACGAGATCAAGTGGGGCACAAGCCACAAGATCTGGCGCCACAGCTCCAAG
AACACCACAAAGCACGTGGAAGTGAATTTCATCGAGAAGTTTACCTCCGAGCGGCACTTCTGCCCCTCTA
CCAGCTGTTCCATCACATGGTTTCTGTCTTGGAGCCCTTGCGGCGAGTGTTCCAAGGCCATCACCGAGTT
CCTGTCTCAGCACCCTAACGTGACCCTGGTCATCTACGTGGCCCGGCTGTATCACCACATGGACCAGCAG
AACAGGCAGGGCCTGCGCGATCTGGTGAATTCTGGCGTGACCATCCAGATCATGACAGCCCCAGAGTACG
ACTATTGCTGGCGGAACTTCGTGAATTATCCACCTGGCAAGGAGGCACACTGGCCAAGATACCCACCCCT
GTGGATGAAGCTGTATGCACTGGAGCTGCACGCAGGAATCCTGGGCCTGCCTCCATGTCTGAATATCCTG
CGGAGAAAGCAGCCCCAGCTGACATTTTTCACCATTGCTCTGCAGTCTTGTCACTATCAGCGGCTGCCTC
CTCATATTCTGTGGGCTACAGGCCTGAAGTCTGGAGGATCTAGCGGAGGATCCTCTGGCAGCGAGACACC
AGGAACAAGCGAGTCAGCAACACCAGAGAGCAGTGGCGGCAGCAGCGGCGGCAGCGACAAGAAGTACAGC
ATCGGCCTGGCCATCGGCACCAACTCTGTGGGCTGGGCCGTGATCACCGACGAGTACAAGGTGCCCAGCA
AGAAATTCAAGGTGCTGGGCAACACCGACCGGCACAGCATCAAGAAGAACCTGATCGGAGCCCTGCTGTT
CGACAGCGGCGAAACAGCCGAGGCCACCCGGCTGAAGAGAACCGCCAGAAGAAGATACACCAGACGGAAG
AACCGGATCTGCTATCTGCAAGAGATCTTCAGCAACGAGATGGCCAAGGTGGACGACAGCTTCTTCCACA
GACTGGAAGAGTCCTTCCTGGTGGAAGAGGATAAGAAGCACGAGCGGCACCCCATCTTCGGCAACATCGT
GGACGAGGTGGCCTACCACGAGAAGTACCCCACCATCTACCACCTGAGAAAGAAACTGGTGGACAGCACC
GACAAGGCCGACCTGCGGCTGATCTATCTGGCCCTGGCCCACATGATCAAGTTCCGGGGCCACTTCCTGA
TCGAGGGCGACCTGAACCCCGACAACAGCGACGTGGACAAGCTGTTCATCCAGCTGGTGCAGACCTACAA
CCAGCTGTTCGAGGAAAACCCCATCAACGCCAGCGGCGTGGACGCCAAGGCCATCCTGTCTGCCAGACTG
AGCAAGAGCAGACGGCTGGAAAATCTGATCGCCCAGCTGCCCGGCGAGAAGAAGAATGGCCTGTTCGGAA
ACCTGATTGCCCTGAGCCTGGGCCTGACCCCCAACTTCAAGAGCAACTTCGACCTGGCCGAGGATGCCAA
ACTGCAGCTGAGCAAGGACACCTACGACGACGACCTGGACAACCTGCTGGCCCAGATCGGCGACCAGTAC
GCCGACCTGTTTCTGGCCGCCAAGAACCTGTCCGACGCCATCCTGCTGAGCGACATCCTGAGAGTGAACA
CCGAGATCACCAAGGCCCCCCTGAGCGCCTCTATGATCAAGAGATACGACGAGCACCACCAGGACCTGAC
CCTGCTGAAAGCTCTCGTGCGGCAGCAGCTGCCTGAGAAGTACAAAGAGATTTTCTTCGACCAGAGCAAG
AACGGCTACGCCGGCTACATTGACGGCGGAGCCAGCCAGGAAGAGTTCTACAAGTTCATCAAGCCCATCC
TGGAAAAGATGGACGGCACCGAGGAACTGCTCGTGAAGCTGAACAGAGAGGACCTGCTGCGGAAGCAGCG
GACCTTCGACAACGGCAGCATCCCCCACCAGATCCACCTGGGAGAGCTGCACGCCATTCTGCGGCGGCAG
GAAGATTTTTACCCATTCCTGAAGGACAACCGGGAAAAGATCGAGAAGATCCTGACCTTCCGCATCCCCT
ACTACGTGGGCCCTCTGGCCAGGGGAAACAGCAGATTCGCCTGGATGACCAGAAAGAGCGAGGAAACCAT
CACCCCCTGGAACTTCGAGGAAGTGGTGGACAAGGGCGCTTCCGCCCAGAGCTTCATCGAGCGGATGACC
AACTTCGATAAGAACCTGCCCAACGAGAAGGTGCTGCCCAAGCACAGCCTGCTGTACGAGTACTTCACCG
TGTATAACGAGCTGACCAAAGTGAAATACGTGACCGAGGGAATGAGAAAGCCCGCCTTCCTGAGCGGCGA
GCAGAAAAAGGCCATCGTGGACCTGCTGTTCAAGACCAACCGGAAAGTGACCGTGAAGCAGCTGAAAGAG
GACTACTTCAAGAAAATCGAGTGCTTCGACTCCGTGGAAATCTCCGGCGTGGAAGATCGGTTCAACGCCT
CCCTGGGCACATACCACGATCTGCTGAAAATTATCAAGGACAAGGACTTCCTGGACAATGAGGAAAACGA
GGACATTCTGGAAGATATCGTGCTGACCCTGACACTGTTTGAGGACAGAGAGATGATCGAGGAACGGCTG
AAAACCTATGCCCACCTGTTCGACGACAAAGTGATGAAGCAGCTGAAGCGGCGGAGATACACCGGCTGGG
GCAGGCTGAGCCGGAAGCTGATCAACGGCATCCGGGACAAGCAGTCCGGCAAGACAATCCTGGATTTCCT
GAAGTCCGACGGCTTCGCCAACAGAAACTTCATGCAGCTGATCCACGACGACAGCCTGACCTTTAAAGAG
GACATCCAGAAAGCCCAGGTGTCCGGCCAGGGCGATAGCCTGCACGAGCACATTGCCAATCTGGCCGGCA
GCCCCGCCATTAAGAAGGGCATCCTGCAGACAGTGAAGGTGGTGGACGAGCTCGTGAAAGTGATGGGCCG
GCACAAGCCCGAGAACATCGTGATCGAAATGGCCAGAGAGAACCAGACCACCCAGAAGGGACAGAAGAAC
AGCCGCGAGAGAATGAAGCGGATCGAAGAGGGCATCAAAGAGCTGGGCAGCCAGATCCTGAAAGAACACC
CCGTGGAAAACACCCAGCTGCAGAACGAGAAGCTGTACCTGTACTACCTGCAGAATGGGCGGGATATGTA
CGTGGACCAGGAACTGGACATCAACCGGCTGTCCGACTACGATGTGGACCATATCGTGCCTCAGAGCTTT
CTGAAGGACGACTCCATCGACAACAAGGTGCTGACCAGAAGCGACAAGAACCGGGGCAAGAGCGACAACG
TGCCCTCCGAAGAGGTCGTGAAGAAGATGAAGAACTACTGGCGGCAGCTGCTGAACGCCAAGCTGATTAC
CCAGAGAAAGTTCGACAATCTGACCAAGGCCGAGAGAGGCGGCCTGAGCGAACTGGATAAGGCCGGCTTC
ATCAAGAGACAGCTGGTGGAAACCCGGCAGATCACAAAGCACGTGGCACAGATCCTGGACTCCCGGATGA
ACACTAAGTACGACGAGAATGACAAGCTGATCCGGGAAGTGAAAGTGATCACCCTGAAGTCCAAGCTGGT
GTCCGATTTCCGGAAGGATTTCCAGTTTTACAAAGTGCGCGAGATCAACAACTACCACCACGCCCACGAC
GCCTACCTAAACGCCGTCGTGGGAACCGCCCTGATCAAAAAGTACCCTAAGCTGGAAAGCGAGTTCGTGT
ACGGCGACTACAAGGTGTACGACGTGCGGAAGATGATCGCCAAGAGCGAGCAGGAAATCGGCAAGGCTAC
CGCCAAGTACTTCTTCTACAGCAACATCATGAACTTTTTCAAGACCGAGATTACCCTGGCCAACGGCGAG
ATCCGGAAGCGGCCTCTGATCGAGACAAACGGCGAAACCGGGGAGATCGTGTGGGATAAGGGCCGGGATT
TTGCCACCGTGCGGAAAGTGCTGAGCATGCCCCAAGTGAATATCGTGAAAAAGACCGAGGTGCAGACAGG
CGGCTTCAGCAAAGAGTCTATCCTGCCCAAGAGGAACAGCGATAAGCTGATCGCCAGAAAGAAGGACTGG
GACCCTAAGAAGTACGGCGGCTTCGACAGCCCCACCGTGGCCTATTCTGTGCTGGTGGTGGCCAAAGTGG
AAAAGGGCAAGTCCAAGAAACTGAAGAGTGTGAAAGAGCTGCTGGGGATCACCATCATGGAAAGAAGCAG
CTTCGAGAAGAATCCCATCGACTTTCTGGAAGCCAAGGGCTACAAAGAAGTGAAAAAGGACCTGATCATC
AAGCTGCCTAAGTACTCCCTGTTCGAGCTGGAAAACGGCCGGAAGAGAATGCTGGCCTCTGCCGGCGAAC
TGCAGAAGGGAAACGAACTGGCCCTGCCCTCCAAATATGTGAACTTCCTGTACCTGGCCAGCCACTATGA
GAAGCTGAAGGGCTCCCCCGAGGATAATGAGCAGAAACAGCTGTTTGTGGAACAGCACAAGCACTACCTG
GACGAGATCATCGAGCAGATCAGCGAGTTCTCCAAGAGAGTGATCCTGGCCGACGCTAATCTGGACAAAG
TGCTGTCCGCCTACAACAAGCACCGGGATAAGCCCATCAGAGAGCAGGCCGAGAATATCATCCACCTGTT
TACCCTGACCAATCTGGGAGCCCCTGCCGCCTTCAAGTACTTTGACACCACCATCGACCGGAAGAGGTAC
ACCAGCACCAAAGAGGTGCTGGACGCCACCCTGATCCACCAGAGCATCACCGGCCTGTACGAGACACGGA
TCGACCTGTCTCAGCTGGGAGGTGACAGCGGCGGGAGCGGCGGGAGCGGGGGGAGCACTAATCTGAGCGA
CATCATTGAGAAGGAGACTGGGAAACAGCTGGTCATTCAGGAGTCCATCCTGATGCTGCCTGAGGAGGTG
GAGGAAGTGATCGGCAACAAGCCAGAGTCTGACATCCTGGTGCACACCGCCTACGACGAGTCCACAGATG
AGAATGTGATGCTGCTGACCTCTGACGCCCCCGAGTATAAGCCTTGGGCCCTGGTCATCCAGGATTCTAA
CGGCGAGAATAAGATCAAGATGCTGAGCGGAGGATCCGGAGGATCTGGAGGCAGCACCAACCTGTCTGAC
ATCATCGAGAAGGAGACAGGCAAGCAGCTGGTCATCCAGGAGAGCATCCTGATGCTGCCCGAAGAAGTCG
AAGAAGTGATCGGAAACAAGCCTGAGAGCGATATCCTGGTCCATACCGCCTACGACGAGAGTACCGACGA
AAATGTGATGCTGCTGACATCCGACGCCCCAGAGTATAAGCCCTGGGCTCTGGTCATCCAGGATTCCAAC
GGAGAGAACAAAATCAAAATGCTGTCTGGCGGCTCAAAAAGAACCGCCGACGGCAGCGAATTCGAGCCCA
AGAAGAAGAGGAAAGTCGGAAGCGGAGCTACTAACTTCAGCCTGCTGAAGCAGGCTGGAGACGTGGAGGA
GAACCCTGGACCTATGGTGAGCAAGGGCGAGGAGCTGTTCACCGGGGTGGTGCCCATCCTGGTCGAGCTG
GACGGCGACGTAAACGGCCACAAGTTCAGCGTGTCCGGCGAGGGCGAGGGCGATGCCACCTACGGCAAGC
TGACCCTGAAGTTCATCTGCACCACCGGCAAGCTGCCCGTGCCCTGGCCCACCCTCGTGACCACCCTGAC
CTATGGAGTGCAGTGCTTCAGCCGCTACCCCGACCACATGAAGCAGCACGACTTCTTCAAGTCCGCCATG
CCCGAAGGCTACGTCCAGGAGCGCACCATCTTCTTCAAGGACGACGGCAACTACAAGACCCGCGCCGAGG
TGAAGTTCGAGGGCGACACCCTGGTGAACCGCATCGAGCTGAAGGGCATCGACTTCAAGGAGGACGGCAA
CATCCTGGGGCACAAGCTGGAGTACAACTACAACAGCCACAACGTCTATATCATGGCCGACAAGCAGAAG
AACGGCATCAAGGTGAACTTCAAGATCCGCCACAACATCGAGGACGGCAGCGTGCAGCTCGCCGACCACT
ACCAGCAGAACACCCCCATCGGCGACGGCCCCGTGCTGCTGCCCGACAACCACTACCTGAGCACCCAGTC
CGCCCTGAGCAAAGACCCCAACGAGAAGCGCGATCACATGGTCCTGCTGGAGTTCGTGACCGCCGCCGGG
ATCACTCTCGGCATGGACGAGCTGTACAAGTCTGGTGGTTCTCCCAAGAAGAAAAGGAAAGTCTAACCGG
TCATCATCACCATCACCATTGAGTTTAAACCCGCTGATCAGCCTCGACTGTGCCTTCTAGTTGCCAGCCA
TCTGTTGTTTGCCCCTCCCCCGTGCCTTCCTTGACCCTGGAAGGTGCCACTCCCACTGTCCTTTCCTAAT
AAAATGAGGAAATTGCATCGCATTGTCTGAGTAGGTGTCATTCTATTCTGGGGGGTGGGGTGGGGCAGGA
CAGCAAGGGGGAGGATTGGGAAGACAATAGCAGGCATGCTGGGGATGCGGTGGGCTCTATGGCTTCTGAG
GCGGAAAGAACCAGCTGGGGCTCGATACCGTCGACCTCTAGCTAGAGCTTGGCGTAATCATGGTCATAGC
TGTTTCCTGTGTGAAATTGTTATCCGCTCACAATTCCACACAACATACGAGCCGGAAGCATAAAGTGTAA
AGCCTAGGATGCCTAATGAGTGAGCTAACTCACATTAATTGCGTTGCGCTCACTGCCCGCTTTCCAGTCG
GGAAACCTGTCGTGCCAGCTGCATTAATGAATCGGCCAACGCGCGGGAAGAGGCGGTTTGCGTATTGGGC
GCTCTTCCGCTTCCTCGCTCACTGACTCGCTGCGCTCGGTCGTTCGGCTGCGGCGAGCGGTATCAGCTCA
CTCAAAGGCGGTAATACGGTTATCCACAGAATCAGGGGATAACGCAGGAAAGAACATGTGAGCAAAAGGC
CAGCAAAAGGCCAGGAACCGTAAAAAGGCCGCGTTGCTGGCGTTTTTCCATAGGCTCCGCCCCCCTGACG
AGCATCACAAAAATCGACGCTCAAGTCAGAGGTGGCGAAACCCGACAGGACTATAAAGATACCAGGCGTT
TCCCCCTGGAAGCTCCCTCGTGCGCTCTCCTGTTCCGACCCTGCCGCTTACCGGATACCTGTCCGCCTTT
CTCCCTTCGGGAAGCGTGGCGCTTTCTCATAGCTCACGCTGTAGGTATCTCAGTTCGGTGTAGGTCGTTC
GCTCCAAGCTGGGCTGTGTGCACGAACCCCCCGTTCAGCCCGACCGCTGCGCCTTATCCGGTAACTATCG
TCTTGAGTCCAACCCGGTAAGACACGACTTATCGCCACTGGCAGCAGCCACTGGTAACAGGATTAGCAGA
GCGAGGTATGTAGGCGGTGCTACAGAGTTCTTGAAGTGGTGGCCTAACTACGGCTACACTAGAAGAACAG
TATTTGGTATCTGCGCTCTGCTGAAGCCAGTTACCTTCGGAAAAAGAGTTGGTAGCTCTTGATCCGGCAA
ACAAACCACCGCTGGTAGCGGTGGTTTTTTTGTTTGCAAGCAGCAGATTACGCGCAGAAAAAAAGGATCT
CAAGAAGATCCTTTGATCTTTTCTACGGGGTCTGACACTCAGTGGAACGAAAACTCACGTTAAGGGATTT
TGGTCATGAGATTATCAAAAAGGATCTTCACCTAGATCCTTTTAAATTAAAAATGAAGTTTTAAATCAAT
CTAAAGTATATATGAGTAAACTTGGTCTGACAGTTACCAATGCTTAATCAGTGAGGCACCTATCTCAGCG
ATCTGTCTATTTCGTTCATCCATAGTTGCCTGACTCCCCGTCGTGTAGATAACTACGATACGGGAGGGCT
TACCATCTGGCCCCAGTGCTGCAATGATACCGCGAGACCCACGCTCACCGGCTCCAGATTTATCAGCAAT
AAACCAGCCAGCCGGAAGGGCCGAGCGCAGAAGTGGTCCTGCAACTTTATCCGCCTCCATCCAGTCTATT
AATTGTTGCCGGGAAGCTAGAGTAAGTAGTTCGCCAGTTAATAGTTTGCGCAACGTTGTTGCCATTGCTA
CAGGCATCGTGGTGTCACGCTCGTCGTTTGGTATGGCTTCATTCAGCTCCGGTTCCCAACGATCAAGGCG
AGTTACATGATCCCCCATGTTGTGCAAAAAAGCGGTTAGCTCCTTCGGTCCTCCGATCGTTGTCAGAAGT
AAGTTGGCCGCAGTGTTATCACTCATGGTTATGGCAGCACTGCATAATTCTCTTACTGTCATGCCATCCG
TAAGATGCTTTTCTGTGACTGGTGAGTACTCAACCAAGTCATTCTGAGAATAGTGTATGCGGCGACCGAG
TTGCTCTTGCCCGGCGTCAATACGGGATAATACCGCGCCACATAGCAGAACTTTAAAAGTGCTCATCATT
GGAAAACGTTCTTCGGGGCGAAAACTCTCAAGGATCTTACCGCTGTTGAGATCCAGTTCGATGTAACCCA
CTCGTGCACCCAACTGATCTTCAGCATCTTTTACTTTCACCAGCGTTTCTGGGTGAGCAAAAACAGGAAG
GCAAAATGCCGCAAAAAAGGGAATAAGGGCGACACGGAAATGTTGAATACTCATACTCTTCCTTTTTCAA
TATTATTGAAGCATTTATCAGGGTTATTGTCTCATGAGCGGATACATATTTGAATGTATTTAGAAAAATA
AACAAATAGGGGTTCCGCGCACATTTCCCCGAAAAGTGCCACCTGACGTCGACGGATCGGGAGATCGATC
TCCCGATCCCCTAGGGTCGACTCTCAGTACAATCTGCTCTGATGCCGCATAGTTAAGCCAGTATCTGCTC
CCTGCTTGTGTGTTGGAGGTCGCTGAGTAGTGCGCGAGCAAAATTTAAGCTACAACAAGGCAAGGCTTGA
CCGACAATTGCATGAAGAATCTGCTTAGGGTTAGGCGTTTTGCGCTGCTTCGCGATGTACGGGCCAGATA
TACGCGTTGACATTGATTATTGACTAGTTATTAATAGTAATCAATTACGGGGTCATTAGTTCATAGCCCA
TATATGGAGTTCCGCGTTACATAACTTACGGTAAATGGCCCGCCTGGCTGACCGCCCAACGACCCCCGCC
CATTGACGTCAATAATGACGTATGTTCCCATAGTAACGCCAATAGGGACTTTCCATTGACGTCAATGGGT
GGAGTATTTACGGTAAACTGCCCACTTGGCAGTACATCAAGTGTATC
Features (pLannotate 1.2.2; 19 found; start..end, strand, type, name):
    132..335     +  promoter       CMV promoter: human cytomegalovirus (CMV) immediate early promoter
    377..395     +  promoter       T7 promoter: promoter for bacteriophage T7 RNA polymerase
    466..1149    +  CDS            Apobec1: ABEC1_RAT - Experimental evidence at protein level: Swiss-Prot protein existence level 1. Catalytic component of the apolipoprotein B mRNA editing enzyme complex which is responsible for the postranscriptional editing of a CAA codon for Gln to a UAA codon for stop in the APOB mRNA. May also play a role in the epigenetic regulation of gene expression by participating in DNA demethylation. From Rattus norvegicus (Rat).
   1246..2847    +  CDS            dCas9(N): N-terminal portion of catalytically inactive Streptococcus pyogenes dCas9 carrying the D10A mutation (Zetsche et al., 2015)
   2848..5342    +  CDS            Cas9(C) (fragment): C-terminal portion of Streptococcus pyogenes Cas9 (Zetsche et al., 2015)
   5656..5904    +  CDS            UGI: UNGI_BPPB2 - Experimental evidence at protein level: Swiss-Prot protein existence level 1. This protein binds specifically and reversibly to the host uracil-DNA glycosylase, preventing removal of uracil residues from PBS2 DNA by the host uracil-excision repair system. From Bacillus phage PBS2 (Bacteriophage PBS2).
   6034..6750    +  CDS            EGFP: EGFP is a basic (constitutively fluorescent) green fluorescent protein published in 1996, derived from Aequorea victoria. It is reported to be a rapidly-maturing weak dimer with moderate acid sensitivity.
   6838..7062    +  polyA_signal   bGH poly(A) signal: bovine growth hormone polyadenylation signal
   7066..7087    +  promoter       SV40 promoter (fragment): SV40 enhancer and early promoter
   7092..7108    +  misc_feature   MCS (fragment): pBluescript multiple cloning site
   7157..7173    -  protein_bind   lac operator: The lac repressor binds to the lac operator to inhibit transcription in E. coli. This inhibition can be relieved by adding lactose or isopropyl-β-D-thiogalactopyranoside (IPTG). lac repressor encoded by lacI
   7181..7211    -  promoter       lac promoter: promoter for the E. coli lac operon
   7226..7247    -  protein_bind   CAP binding site: CAP binding activates transcription in the presence of cAMP. E. coli catabolite activator protein
   7260..7352    -  CDS            lacI (fragment): lac repressor; lacI; The lac repressor binds to the lac operator to inhibit transcription in E. coli. This inhibition can be relieved by adding lactose or isopropyl-β-D-thiogalactopyranoside (IPTG).
   7535..8123    -  rep_origin     ori: high-copy-number ColE1/pMB1/pBR322/pUC origin of replication
   8294..9154    -  CDS            AmpR: β-lactamase; bla; confers resistance to ampicillin, carbenicillin, and related antibiotics
   9155..9259    -  promoter       AmpR promoter: bla
   9330..9374    -  misc_feature   bom (fragment): basis of mobility region from pBR322
   9529..131     +  enhancer       CMV enhancer (across the origin): human cytomegalovirus immediate early enhancer
