[The description below was written by a language model from this plasmid's Addgene catalogue record and pLannotate feature annotations shown in this document.]
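Description:
pCMV_AncBE4max_P2A_GFP is a mammalian expression plasmid of about 9.8 kb that encodes a cytosine base editor for C:G-to-T:A conversion, together with a green fluorescent reporter. It is maintained in E. coli through a high-copy ColE1/pUC-type origin and an ampicillin resistance gene (β-lactamase with its own promoter). The backbone also carries small remnants of lac regulatory elements, lacI, an SV40 promoter fragment and a pBR322 bom fragment. These appear to be cloning vestiges rather than functional parts, and no mammalian selection marker is annotated.

The payload is a single open reading frame of roughly 6.4 kb driven by the CMV immediate-early enhancer and promoter and terminated by the bovine growth hormone polyadenylation signal. A T7 promoter sits just upstream of the coding region. The frame begins with a cytidine deaminase that the annotation software matches to rat APOBEC1; the "Anc" in the name and the associated publication title indicate that this is an ancestrally reconstructed variant. It is followed by Streptococcus pyogenes Cas9 annotated as carrying the D10A mutation, which is consistent with a nickase, since the C-terminal part is annotated as ordinary Cas9. Next comes the uracil glycosylase inhibitor (UGI) from phage PBS2, which blocks excision of the uracil intermediate. One UGI copy is annotated, but an unannotated gap after Cas9 could hold further elements such as linkers. EGFP lies downstream, and according to the construct name it is separated by a P2A self-cleaving peptide, so it is made as a separate protein.

EGFP fluorescence marks transfected cells that express the editor, which allows them to be identified or sorted. No guide RNA cassette is annotated, so the guide must be supplied from another construct.
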