Addgene plasmid #112100: pCMV_AncBE4max_P2A_GFP
Purpose: C:G-to-T:A base editing
Depositing lab: David Liu. Depositing organization: Broad Institute. Publication: Improving cytidine and adenine base editors by expression optimization and ancestral reconstruction. Koblan LW, Doman JL, Wilson C, Levy JM, Tay T, Newby GA, Maianti JP, Raguram A, Liu DR. Nat Biotechnol. 2018 May 29. pii: nbt.4172. doi: 10.1038/nbt.4172. PubMed 29813047.
Backbone
  Vector backbone: pCMV
  Vector type: Mammalian Expression, CRISPR
Growth in bacteria
  Bacterial resistance: Ampicillin, 100 μg/mL
  Growth temperature: 37°C
  Growth strain: NEB Stable
  Copy number: High Copy
Gene/Insert
  Gene/Insert name: AncBE4max_P2A_GFP
  Species: H. sapiens (human)
  Insert size (bp): 6378
  Promoter: CMV
  Cloning method: Unknown
  Sequencing primers: 5′ T7 Forward; 3′ BGH-Reverse
Terms and licenses: Academic/Nonprofit Terms; Industry Terms: Not Available to Industry
How to cite: pCMV_AncBE4max_P2A_GFP was a gift from David Liu (Addgene plasmid # 112100 ; http://n2t.net/addgene:112100 ; RRID:Addgene_112100)
